Addgene plasmid #246223: PLVX-TIR1-puro
Purpose: Expression of HA-TIR1
Depositing lab: Hengbin Wang. Depositing organization: Virginia Commonwealth University.
Backbone
  Vector backbone: PLVX
  Vector type: Lentiviral
Growth in bacteria
  Bacterial resistance: Ampicillin, 100 μg/mL
  Growth temperature: 37°C
  Growth strain: NEB Stable
  Copy number: Unknown
Gene/Insert
  Gene/Insert name: HA-TIR1
  Species: H. sapiens (human)
  Tag / fusion protein: HA (N terminal on insert)
  Cloning method: Restriction Enzyme; 5′ cloning site Unspecified (unknown if destroyed)
Terms and licenses: Academic/Nonprofit Terms; Industry Terms: Not Available to Industry
How to cite: PLVX-TIR1-puro was a gift from Hengbin Wang (Addgene plasmid # 246223 ; http://n2t.net/addgene:246223 ; RRID:Addgene_246223)
