[The description below was written by a language model from this plasmid's Addgene catalogue record and pLannotate feature annotations shown in this document.]
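Description:
PLVX-TIR1-puro is an HIV-1-based lentiviral expression vector built on the pLVX backbone and designed to deliver an HA-tagged TIR1 protein into mammalian cells. In bacteria it is maintained through a high-copy ColE1/pUC-type origin and selected with ampicillin via the β-lactamase gene. Remnants of the lac promoter/operator region and an SV40 polyadenylation signal sit in the plasmid backbone outside the viral cassette.

Between the two annotated HIV-1 LTRs, the transfer cassette carries the Ψ packaging signal with an adjoining gag fragment, the Rev response element for Rev-dependent nuclear export of the genomic RNA, and the cPPT/CTS, which aids nuclear import of the reverse-transcribed genome. The CMV immediate-early enhancer and promoter drive the TIR1 open reading frame, which lies just downstream of a residual multiple cloning site. A separate mouse PGK promoter drives puromycin N-acetyltransferase, so transduced cells can be selected with puromycin. A WPRE downstream of both units enhances transcript stability and expression.

The catalogue lists the insert species as human, but the feature annotation matches the coding sequence to a TIR1 homologue from rice (Oryza sativa), an auxin-receptor F-box protein. This suggests the species field reflects the intended host rather than the gene's origin. The N-terminal HA tag named in the catalogue is not separately annotated in the feature table. Rice TIR1 is commonly expressed in mammalian cells as the F-box component of auxin-inducible degron systems. The record itself, however, gives the purpose only as expression of HA-TIR1, which would fit generating stable TIR1-expressing cell lines by transduction and puromycin selection.
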