Features (pLannotate 1.2.2; 24 found; start..end, strand, type, name):
    377..634     +  LTR            5' LTR (truncated): truncated 5' long terminal repeat (LTR) from HIV-1
    681..806     +  misc_feature   HIV-1 Ψ: packaging signal of human immunodeficiency virus type 1
    790..1128    +  CDS            HIV-1 gag (fragment): gag protein from human immunodeficiency virus 1; gag
   1303..1536    +  misc_feature   RRE: The Rev response element (RRE) of HIV-1 allows for Rev-dependent mRNA export from the nucleus to the cytoplasm.
   1913..2013    +  CDS            Rev (fragment): human immunodeficiency virus 1 (HIV-1) Rev protein; rev; enhances nuclear export of unspliced and incompletely spliced viral mRNAs
   2028..2143    +  misc_feature   cPPT/CTS: central polypurine tract and central termination sequence of HIV-1 (lacking the first T)
   2201..2504    +  enhancer       CMV enhancer: human cytomegalovirus immediate early enhancer
   2505..2708    +  promoter       CMV promoter: human cytomegalovirus (CMV) immediate early promoter
   2793..2824    +  misc_feature   MCS (fragment): multiple cloning site
   2837..4561    +  CDS            TIR1B_ORYSJ: Experimental evidence at transcript level: Swiss-Prot protein existence level 2. From Oryza sativa subsp. japonica (Rice).
   4622..5121    +  promoter       PGK promoter: mouse phosphoglycerate kinase 1 promoter
   5142..5741    +  CDS            PuroR: puromycin N-acetyltransferase; pac from Streptomyces alboniger; confers resistance to puromycin
   5755..6343    +  misc_feature   WPRE: woodchuck hepatitis virus posttranscriptional regulatory element
   6360..6878    +  CDS            nef (fragment): NEF_HV1BR - Experimental evidence at protein level: Swiss-Prot protein existence level 1. Extracellular Nef protein targets CD4(+) T-lymphocytes for apoptosis by interacting with CXCR4 surface receptors (PubMed:14990729). From Human immunodeficiency virus type 1 group M subtype B (isolate BRU/LAI) (HIV-1).
   6926..7183    +  LTR            5' LTR (truncated): truncated 5' long terminal repeat (LTR) from HIV-1
   7336..7352    -  protein_bind   lac operator: The lac repressor binds to the lac operator to inhibit transcription in E. coli. This inhibition can be relieved by adding lactose or isopropyl-β-D-thiogalactopyranoside (IPTG). lac repressor encoded by lacI
   7360..7390    -  promoter       lac promoter: promoter for the E. coli lac operon
   7405..7426    -  protein_bind   CAP binding site: CAP binding activates transcription in the presence of cAMP. E. coli catabolite activator protein
   7439..7531    -  CDS            lacI (fragment): lac repressor; lacI; The lac repressor binds to the lac operator to inhibit transcription in E. coli. This inhibition can be relieved by adding lactose or isopropyl-β-D-thiogalactopyranoside (IPTG).
   7714..8302    -  rep_origin     ori: high-copy-number ColE1/pMB1/pBR322/pUC origin of replication
   8473..9333    -  CDS            AmpR: β-lactamase; bla; confers resistance to ampicillin, carbenicillin, and related antibiotics
   9334..9438    -  promoter       AmpR promoter: bla
   9486..9620    +  polyA_signal   SV40 poly(A) signal: SV40 polyadenylation signal
   9787..329     +  CDS            nef (fragment) (across the origin): NEF_HV1BR - Experimental evidence at protein level: Swiss-Prot protein existence level 1. Extracellular Nef protein targets CD4(+) T-lymphocytes for apoptosis by interacting with CXCR4 surface receptors (PubMed:14990729). From Human immunodeficiency virus type 1 group M subtype B (isolate BRU/LAI) (HIV-1).
>Addgene plasmid #246223 | PLVX-TIR1-puro | addgene full sequence | sequence record 487557 | Addgene NGS Result
TGGAAGGGCTAATTCACTCCCAAAGAAGACAAGATATCCTTGATCTGTGGATCTACCACACACAAGGCTA
CTTCCCTGATTAGCAGAACTACACACCAGGGCCAGGGGTCAGATATCCACTGACCTTTGGATGGTGCTAC
AAGCTAGTACCAGTTGAGCCAGATAAGGTAGAAGAGGCCAATAAAGGAGAGAACACCAGCTTGTTACACC
CTGTGAGCCTGCATGGGATGGATGACCCGGAGAGAGAAGTGTTAGAGTGGAGGTTTGACAGCCGCCTAGC
ATTTCATCACGTGGCCCGAGAGCTGCATCCGGAGTACTTCAAGAACTGCTGATATCGAGCTTGCTACAAG
GGACTTTCCGCTGGGGACTTTCCAGGGAGGCGTGGCCTGGGCGGGACTGGGGAGTGGCGAGCCCTCAGAT
CCTGCATATAAGCAGCTGCTTTTTGCCTGTACTGGGTCTCTCTGGTTAGACCAGATCTGAGCCTGGGAGC
TCTCTGGCTAACTAGGGAACCCACTGCTTAAGCCTCAATAAAGCTTGCCTTGAGTGCTTCAAGTAGTGTG
TGCCCGTCTGTTGTGTGACTCTGGTAACTAGAGATCCCTCAGACCCTTTTAGTCAGTGTGGAAAATCTCT
AGCAGTGGCGCCCGAACAGGGACTTGAAAGCGAAAGGGAAACCAGAGGAGCTCTCTCGACGCAGGACTCG
GCTTGCTGAAGCGCGCACGGCAAGAGGCGAGGGGCGGCGACTGGTGAGTACGCCAAAAATTTTGACTAGC
GGAGGCTAGAAGGAGAGAGATGGGTGCGAGAGCGTCAGTATTAAGCGGGGGAGAATTAGATCGCGATGGG
AAAAAATTCGGTTAAGGCCAGGGGGAAAGAAAAAATATAAATTAAAACATATAGTATGGGCAAGCAGGGA
GCTAGAACGATTCGCAGTTAATCCTGGCCTGTTAGAAACATCAGAAGGCTGTAGACAAATACTGGGACAG
CTACAACCATCCCTTCAGACAGGATCAGAAGAACTTAGATCATTATATAATACAGTAGCAACCCTCTATT
GTGTGCATCAAAGGATAGAGATAAAAGACACCAAGGAAGCTTTAGACAAGATAGAGGAAGAGCAAAACAA
AAGTAAGACCACCGCACAGCAAGCGGCCGGCCGCTGATCTTCAGACCTGGAGGAGGAGATATGAGGGACA
ATTGGAGAAGTGAATTATATAAATATAAAGTAGTAAAAATTGAACCATTAGGAGTAGCACCCACCAAGGC
AAAGAGAAGAGTGGTGCAGAGAGAAAAAAGAGCAGTGGGAATAGGAGCTTTGTTCCTTGGGTTCTTGGGA
GCAGCAGGAAGCACTATGGGCGCAGCGTCAATGACGCTGACGGTACAGGCCAGACAATTATTGTCTGGTA
TAGTGCAGCAGCAGAACAATTTGCTGAGGGCTATTGAGGCGCAACAGCATCTGTTGCAACTCACAGTCTG
GGGCATCAAGCAGCTCCAGGCAAGAATCCTGGCTGTGGAAAGATACCTAAAGGATCAACAGCTCCTGGGG
ATTTGGGGTTGCTCTGGAAAACTCATTTGCACCACTGCTGTGCCTTGGAATGCTAGTTGGAGTAATAAAT
CTCTGGAACAGATTTGGAATCACACGACCTGGATGGAGTGGGACAGAGAAATTAACAATTACACAAGCTT
AATACACTCCTTAATTGAAGAATCGCAAAACCAGCAAGAAAAGAATGAACAAGAATTATTGGAATTAGAT
AAATGGGCAAGTTTGTGGAATTGGTTTAACATAACAAATTGGCTGTGGTATATAAAATTATTCATAATGA
TAGTAGGAGGCTTGGTAGGTTTAAGAATAGTTTTTGCTGTACTTTCTATAGTGAATAGAGTTAGGCAGGG
ATATTCACCATTATCGTTTCAGACCCACCTCCCAACCCCGAGGGGACCCGACAGGCCCGAAGGAATAGAA
GAAGAAGGTGGAGAGAGAGACAGAGACAGATCCATTCGATTAGTGAACGGATCTCGACGGTATCGCCTTT
AAAAGAAAAGGGGGGATTGGGGGGTACAGTGCAGGGGAAAGAATAGTAGACATAATAGCAACAGACATAC
AAACTAAAGAATTACAAAAACAAATTACAAAAATTCAAAATTTTCGGGTTTATTACAGGGACAGCAGAGA
TCCAGTTTATCGATAAGCTTGGGAGTTCCGCGTTACATAACTTACGGTAAATGGCCCGCCTGGCTGACCG
CCCAACGACCCCCGCCCATTGACGTCAATAATGACGTATGTTCCCATAGTAACGCCAATAGGGACTTTCC
ATTGACGTCAATGGGTGGAGTATTTACGGTAAACTGCCCACTTGGCAGTACATCAAGTGTATCATATGCC
AAGTACGCCCCCTATTGACGTCAATGACGGTAAATGGCCCGCCTGGCATTATGCCCAGTACATGACCTTA
TGGGACTTTCCTACTTGGCAGTACATCTACGTATTAGTCATCGCTATTACCATGGTGATGCGGTTTTGGC
AGTACATCAATGGGCGTGGATAGCGGTTTGACTCACGGGGATTTCCAAGTCTCCACCCCATTGACGTCAA
TGGGAGTTTGTTTTGGCACCAAAATCAACGGGACTTTCCAAAATGTCGTAACAACTCCGCCCCATTGACG
CAAATGGGCGGTAGGCGTGTACGGTGGGAGGTCTATATAAGCAGAGCTCGTTTAGTGAACCGTCAGATCG
CCTGGAGACGCCATCCACGCTGTTTTGACCTCCATAGAAGACACCGACTCTACTAGAGGATCGCTAGCGC
TACCGGACTCAGATCTCGAGCTCATCGGGATCCAGGATGACATACTTTCCTGAAGAGGTCGTCGAACACA
TTTTTAGCTTCCTGCCTGCACAGAGAGATAGAAACACAGTGAGCCTGGTCTGCAAAGTGTGGTACGAGAT
CGAACGCCTGAGCCGGAGAGGAGTGTTCGTCGGCAACTGCTATGCTGTGAGAGCAGGCAGGGTCGCCGCT
AGGTTTCCAAATGTGCGCGCACTGACCGTCAAGGGGAAACCCCACTTCGCCGACTTTAACCTGGTGCCCC
CTGATTGGGGAGGATACGCCGGCCCTTGGATCGAGGCAGCCGCTCGCGGCTGTCATGGACTGGAGGAACT
GCGCATGAAGCGAATGGTGGTCTCTGACGAAAGTCTGGAGCTGCTGGCTCGGAGCTTCCCTAGGTTTCGC
GCACTGGTGCTGATTTCTTGCGAAGGCTTCAGCACCGATGGACTGGCAGCCGTGGCCTCCCACTGTAAGC
TGCTGCGGGAGCTGGACCTCCAGGAGAATGAAGTGGAGGATAGAGGCCCCAGATGGCTGTCTTGCTTCCC
AGACTCATGTACCAGCCTGGTGTCCCTGAACTTTGCCTGCATCAAAGGCGAAGTGAATGCTGGGTCCCTG
GAGCGGCTGGTCTCAAGAAGCCCCAACCTGAGGTCTCTGCGGCTGAACCGGAGCGTGAGCGTGGACACTC
TGGCTAAGATTCTGCTGAGAACCCCTAACCTGGAGGATCTGGGAACCGGCAATCTGACAGACGATTTCCA
GACAGAATCCTACTTTAAACTGACTTCTGCCCTGGAGAAGTGTAAAATGCTGAGGAGTCTGTCAGGATTC
TGGGATGCTTCACCCGTGTGCCTGAGCTTTATCTACCCTCTGTGTGCACAGCTGACAGGCCTGAACCTGA
GCTATGCACCAACCCTGGACGCCAGTGATCTGACAAAGATGATCTCACGCTGCGTGAAACTCCAGCGACT
GTGGGTGCTGGACTGTATTTCCGATAAGGGGCTCCAGGTGGTCGCCAGCTCCTGCAAGGACCTCCAGGAG
CTGAGAGTGTTCCCATCTGATTTTTACGTGGCCGGATATAGTGCTGTCACTGAGGAAGGCCTGGTGGCAG
TCTCACTGGGATGCCCAAAGCTGAACAGCCTGCTGTATTTCTGTCATCAGATGACTAATGCTGCACTGGT
GACCGTCGCCAAGAACTGCCCTAATTTCACCCGATTTCGGCTGTGTATTCTGGAACCAGGCAAACCCGAC
GTGGTCACATCCCAGCCACTGGATGAAGGGTTTGGAGCTATCGTGAGAGAGTGCAAGGGACTCCAGAGGC
TGAGCATTTCCGGCCTGCTGACAGACAAAGTGTTCATGTACATCGGCAAGTATGCTAAGCAGCTGGAGAT
GCTGAGCATTGCATTTGCCGGAGACTCCGATAAGGGCATGATGCACGTGATGAACGGGTGTAAGAATCTG
CGAAAACTGGAAATCCGGGACAGCCCTTTCGGGGATGCCGCTCTGCTGGGAAACTTTGCCAGATACGAGA
CAATGAGGAGCCTGTGGATGTCTAGTTGCAATGTGACTCTGAAGGGCTGTCAGGTCCTGGCTAGTAAAAT
GCCTATGCTGAACGTGGAAGTCATTAATGAGCGGGACGGGTCTAACGAAATGGAGGAAAATCATGGCGAC
CTGCCAAAGGTGGAGAAACTGTATGTGTATCGGACCACCGCAGGGGCAAGAGATGATGCTCCCAACTTTG
TGAAGATTCTGTACCCCTACGACGTGCCCGACTACGCCTGAGAATTCCGACATGCTCTAGATAATTCTAC
CGGGTAGGGGAGGCGCTTTTCCCAAGGCAGTCTGGAGCATGCGCTTTAGCAGCCCCGCTGGGCACTTGGC
GCTACACAAGTGGCCTCTGGCCTCGCACACATTCCACATCCACCGGTAGGCGCCAACCGGCTCCGTTCTT
TGGTGGCCCCTTCGCGCCACCTTCTACTCCTCCCCTAGTCAGGAAGTTCCCCCCCGCCCCGCAGCTCGCG
TCGTGCAGGACGTGACAAATGGAAGTAGCACGTCTCACTAGTCTCGTGCAGATGGACAGCACCGCTGAGC
AATGGAAGCGGGTAGGCCTTTGGGGCAGCGGCCAATAGCAGCTTTGCTCCTTCGCTTTCTGGGCTCAGAG
GCTGGGAAGGGGTGGGTCCGGGGGCGGGCTCAGGGGCGGGCTCAGGGGCGGGGCGGGCGCCCGAAGGTCC
TCCGGAGGCCCGGCATTCTGCACGCTTCAAAAGCGCACGTCTGCCGCGCTGTTCTCCTCTTCCTCATCTC
CGGGCCTTTCGACCTGCAGCCCAAGCTTACCATGACCGAGTACAAGCCCACGGTGCGCCTCGCCACCCGC
GACGACGTCCCCAGGGCCGTACGCACCCTCGCCGCCGCGTTCGCCGACTACCCCGCCACGCGCCACACCG
TCGATCCGGACCGCCACATCGAGCGGGTCACCGAGCTGCAAGAACTCTTCCTCACGCGCGTCGGGCTCGA
CATCGGCAAGGTGTGGGTCGCGGACGACGGCGCCGCGGTGGCGGTCTGGACCACGCCGGAGAGCGTCGAA
GCGGGGGCGGTGTTCGCCGAGATCGGCCCGCGCATGGCCGAGTTGAGCGGTTCCCGGCTGGCCGCGCAGC
AACAGATGGAAGGCCTCCTGGCGCCGCACCGGCCCAAGGAGCCCGCGTGGTTCCTGGCCACCGTCGGCGT
CTCGCCCGACCACCAGGGCAAGGGTCTGGGCAGCGCCGTCGTGCTCCCCGGAGTGGAGGCGGCCGAGCGC
GCCGGGGTGCCCGCCTTCCTGGAGACCTCCGCGCCCCGCAACCTCCCCTTCTACGAGCGGCTCGGCTTCA
CCGTCACCGCCGACGTCGAGGTGCCCGAAGGACCGCGCACCTGGTGCATGACCCGCAAGCCCGGTGCCTG
ACCGCGTCTGGAACAATCAACCTCTGGATTACAAAATTTGTGAAAGATTGACTGGTATTCTTAACTATGT
TGCTCCTTTTACGCTATGTGGATACGCTGCTTTAATGCCTTTGTATCATGCTATTGCTTCCCGTATGGCT
TTCATTTTCTCCTCCTTGTATAAATCCTGGTTGCTGTCTCTTTATGAGGAGTTGTGGCCCGTTGTCAGGC
AACGTGGCGTGGTGTGCACTGTGTTTGCTGACGCAACCCCCACTGGTTGGGGCATTGCCACCACCTGTCA
GCTCCTTTCCGGGACTTTCGCTTTCCCCCTCCCTATTGCCACGGCGGAACTCATCGCCGCCTGCCTTGCC
CGCTGCTGGACAGGGGCTCGGCTGTTGGGCACTGACAATTCCGTGGTGTTGTCGGGGAAGCTGACGTCCT
TTCCATGGCTGCTCGCCTGTGTTGCCACCTGGATTCTGCGCGGGACGTCCTTCTGCTACGTCCCTTCGGC
CCTCAATCCAGCGGACCTTCCTTCCCGCGGCCTGCTGCCGGCTCTGCGGCCTCTTCCGCGTCTTCGCCTT
CGCCCTCAGACGAGTCGGATCTCCCTTTGGGCCGCCTCCCCGCCTGGAATTAATTCTGCAGTCGAGACCT
AGAAAAACATGGAGCAATCACAAGTAGCAATACAGCAGCTACCAATGCTGATTGTGCCTGGCTAGAAGCA
CAAGAGGAGGAGGAGGTGGGTTTTCCAGTCACACCTCAGGTACCTTTAAGACCAATGACTTACAAGGCAG
CTGTAGATCTTAGCCACTTTTTAAAAGAAAAGAGGGGACTGGAAGGGCTAATTCACTCCCAACGAAGACA
AGATATCCTTGATCTGTGGATCTACCACACACAAGGCTACTTCCCTGATTAGCAGAACTACACACCAGGG
CCAGGGGTCAGATATCCACTGACCTTTGGATGGTGCTACAAGCTAGTACCAGTTGAGCCAGATAAGGTAG
AAGAGGCCAATAAAGGAGAGAACACCAGCTTGTTACACCCTGTGAGCCTGCATGGGATGGATGACCCGGA
GAGAGAAGTGTTAGAGTGGAGGTTTGACAGCCGCCTAGCATTTCATCACGTGGCCCGAGAGCTGCATCCG
GAGTACTTCAAGAACTGCTGATATCGAGCTTGCTACAAGGGACTTTCCGCTGGGGACTTTCCAGGGAGGC
GTGGCCTGGGCGGGACTGGGGAGTGGCGAGCCCTCAGATCCTGCATATAAGCAGCTGCTTTTTGCCTGTA
CTGGGTCTCTCTGGTTAGACCAGATCTGAGCCTGGGAGCTCTCTGGCTAACTAGGGAACCCACTGCTTAA
GCCTCAATAAAGCTTGCCTTGAGTGCTTCAAGTAGTGTGTGCCCGTCTGTTGTGTGACTCTGGTAACTAG
AGATCCCTCAGACCCTTTTAGTCAGTGTGGAAAATCTCTAGCAGTAGTAGTTCATGTCATCTTATTATTC
AGTATTTATAACTTGCAAAGAAATGAATATCAGAGAGTGAGAGGCCTTGACATTGCTAGCGTTTTACCGT
CGACCTCTAGCTAGAGCTTGGCGTAATCATGGTCATAGCTGTTTCCTGTGTGAAATTGTTATCCGCTCAC
AATTCCACACAACATACGAGCCGGAAGCATAAAGTGTAAAGCCTGGGGTGCCTAATGAGTGAGCTAACTC
ACATTAATTGCGTTGCGCTCACTGCCCGCTTTCCAGTCGGGAAACCTGTCGTGCCAGCTGCATTAATGAA
TCGGCCAACGCGCGGGGAGAGGCGGTTTGCGTATTGGGCGCTCTTCCGCTTCCTCGCTCACTGACTCGCT
GCGCTCGGTCGTTCGGCTGCGGCGAGCGGTATCAGCTCACTCAAAGGCGGTAATACGGTTATCCACAGAA
TCAGGGGATAACGCAGGAAAGAACATGTGAGCAAAAGGCCAGCAAAAGGCCAGGAACCGTAAAAAGGCCG
CGTTGCTGGCGTTTTTCCATAGGCTCCGCCCCCCTGACGAGCATCACAAAAATCGACGCTCAAGTCAGAG
GTGGCGAAACCCGACAGGACTATAAAGATACCAGGCGTTTCCCCCTGGAAGCTCCCTCGTGCGCTCTCCT
GTTCCGACCCTGCCGCTTACCGGATACCTGTCCGCCTTTCTCCCTTCGGGAAGCGTGGCGCTTTCTCATA
GCTCACGCTGTAGGTATCTCAGTTCGGTGTAGGTCGTTCGCTCCAAGCTGGGCTGTGTGCACGAACCCCC
CGTTCAGCCCGACCGCTGCGCCTTATCCGGTAACTATCGTCTTGAGTCCAACCCGGTAAGACACGACTTA
TCGCCACTGGCAGCAGCCACTGGTAACAGGATTAGCAGAGCGAGGTATGTAGGCGGTGCTACAGAGTTCT
TGAAGTGGTGGCCTAACTACGGCTACACTAGAAGAACAGTATTTGGTATCTGCGCTCTGCTGAAGCCAGT
TACCTTCGGAAAAAGAGTTGGTAGCTCTTGATCCGGCAAACAAACCACCGCTGGTAGCGGTGGTTTTTTT
GTTTGCAAGCAGCAGATTACGCGCAGAAAAAAAGGATCTCAAGAAGATCCTTTGATCTTTTCTACGGGGT
CTGACGCTCAGTGGAACGAAAACTCACGTTAAGGGATTTTGGTCATGAGATTATCAAAAAGGATCTTCAC
CTAGATCCTTTTAAATTAAAAATGAAGTTTTAAATCAATCTAAAGTATATATGAGTAAACTTGGTCTGAC
AGTTACCAATGCTTAATCAGTGAGGCACCTATCTCAGCGATCTGTCTATTTCGTTCATCCATAGTTGCCT
GACTCCCCGTCGTGTAGATAACTACGATACGGGAGGGCTTACCATCTGGCCCCAGTGCTGCAATGATACC
GCGAGACCCACGCTCACCGGCTCCAGATTTATCAGCAATAAACCAGCCAGCCGGAAGGGCCGAGCGCAGA
AGTGGTCCTGCAACTTTATCCGCCTCCATCCAGTCTATTAATTGTTGCCGGGAAGCTAGAGTAAGTAGTT
CGCCAGTTAATAGTTTGCGCAACGTTGTTGCCATTGCTACAGGCATCGTGGTGTCACGCTCGTCGTTTGG
TATGGCTTCATTCAGCTCCGGTTCCCAACGATCAAGGCGAGTTACATGATCCCCCATGTTGTGCAAAAAA
GCGGTTAGCTCCTTCGGTCCTCCGATCGTTGTCAGAAGTAAGTTGGCCGCAGTGTTATCACTCATGGTTA
TGGCAGCACTGCATAATTCTCTTACTGTCATGCCATCCGTAAGATGCTTTTCTGTGACTGGTGAGTACTC
AACCAAGTCATTCTGAGAATAGTGTATGCGGCGACCGAGTTGCTCTTGCCCGGCGTCAATACGGGATAAT
ACCGCGCCACATAGCAGAACTTTAAAAGTGCTCATCATTGGAAAACGTTCTTCGGGGCGAAAACTCTCAA
GGATCTTACCGCTGTTGAGATCCAGTTCGATGTAACCCACTCGTGCACCCAACTGATCTTCAGCATCTTT
TACTTTCACCAGCGTTTCTGGGTGAGCAAAAACAGGAAGGCAAAATGCCGCAAAAAAGGGAATAAGGGCG
ACACGGAAATGTTGAATACTCATACTCTTCCTTTTTCAATATTATTGAAGCATTTATCAGGGTTATTGTC
TCATGAGCGGATACATATTTGAATGTATTTAGAAAAATAAACAAATAGGGGTTCCGCGCACATTTCCCCG
AAAAGTGCCACCTGACGTCGACGGATCGGGAGATCAACTTGTTTATTGCAGCTTATAATGGTTACAAATA
AAGCAATAGCATCACAAATTTCACAAATAAAGCATTTTTTTCACTGCATTCTAGTTGTGGTTTGTCCAAA
CTCATCAATGTATCTTATCATGTCTGGATCAACTGGATAACTCAAGCTAACCAAAATCATCCCAAACTTC
CCACCCCATACCCTATTACCACTGCCAATTACCTGTGGTTTCATTTACTCTAAACCTGTGATTCCTCTGA
ATTATTTTCATTTTAAAGAAATTGTATTTGTTAAATATGTACTACAAACTTAGTAGT
